>Addgene plasmid #200965 | FUGW-ER-TurboID | addgene full sequence | sequence record 393508 | Addgene NGS Result
GCATAGTTAAGCCAGTATCTGCTCCCTGCTTGTGTGTTGGAGGTCGCTGAGTAGTGCGCGAGCAAAATTT
AAGCTACAACAAGGCAAGGCTTGACCGACAATTGCATGAAGAATCTGCTTAGGGTTAGGCGTTTTGCGCT
GCTTCGCGATGTACGGGCCAGATATACGCGTTGACATTGATTATTGACTAGTTATTAATAGTAATCAATT
ACGGGGTCATTAGTTCATAGCCCATATATGGAGTTCCGCGTTACATAACTTACGGTAAATGGCCCGCCTG
GCTGACCGCCCAACGACCCCCGCCCATTGACGTCAATAATGACGTATGTTCCCATAGTAACGCCAATAGG
GACTTTCCATTGACGTCAATGGGTGGAGTATTTACGGTAAACTGCCCACTTGGCAGTACATCAAGTGTAT
CATATGCCAAGTACGCCCCCTATTGACGTCAATGACGGTAAATGGCCCGCCTGGCATTATGCCCAGTACA
TGACCTTATGGGACTTTCCTACTTGGCAGTACATCTACGTATTAGTCATCGCTATTACCATGGTGATGCG
GTTTTGGCAGTACATCAATGGGCGTGGATAGCGGTTTGACTCACGGGGATTTCCAAGTCTCCACCCCATT
GACGTCAATGGGAGTTTGTTTTGGCACCAAAATCAACGGGACTTTCCAAAATGTCGTAACAACTCCGCCC
CATTGACGCAAATGGGCGGTAGGCGTGTACGGTGGGAGGTCTATATAAGCAGCGCGTTTTGCCTGTACTG
GGTCTCTCTGGTTAGACCAGATCTGAGCCTGGGAGCTCTCTGGCTAACTAGGGAACCCACTGCTTAAGCC
TCAATAAAGCTTGCCTTGAGTGCTTCAAGTAGTGTGTGCCCGTCTGTTGTGTGACTCTGGTAACTAGAGA
TCCCTCAGACCCTTTTAGTCAGTGTGGAAAATCTCTAGCAGTGGCGCCCGAACAGGGACTTGAAAGCGAA
AGGGAAACCAGAGGAGCTCTCTCGACGCAGGACTCGGCTTGCTGAAGCGCGCACGGCAAGAGGCGAGGGG
CGGCGACTGGTGAGTACGCCAAAAATTTTGACTAGCGGAGGCTAGAAGGAGAGAGATGGGTGCGAGAGCG
TCAGTATTAAGCGGGGGAGAATTAGATCGCGATGGGAAAAAATTCGGTTAAGGCCAGGGGGAAAGAAAAA
ATATAAATTAAAACATATAGTATGGGCAAGCAGGGAGCTAGAACGATTCGCAGTTAATCCTGGCCTGTTA
GAAACATCAGAAGGCTGTAGACAAATACTGGGACAGCTACAACCATCCCTTCAGACAGGATCAGAAGAAC
TTAGATCATTATATAATACAGTAGCAACCCTCTATTGTGTGCATCAAAGGATAGAGATAAAAGACACCAA
GGAAGCTTTAGACAAGATAGAGGAAGAGCAAAACAAAAGTAAGACCACCGCACAGCAAGCGGCCGCTGAT
CTTCAGACCTGGAGGAGGAGATATGAGGGACAATTGGAGAAGTGAATTATATAAATATAAAGTAGTAAAA
ATTGAACCATTAGGAGTAGCACCCACCAAGGCAAAGAGAAGAGTGGTGCAGAGAGAAAAAAGAGCAGTGG
GAATAGGAGCTTTGTTCCTTGGGTTCTTGGGAGCAGCAGGAAGCACTATGGGCGCAGCGTCAATGACGCT
GACGGTACAGGCCAGACAATTATTGTCTGGTATAGTGCAGCAGCAGAACAATTTGCTGAGGGCTATTGAG
GCGCAACAGCATCTGTTGCAACTCACAGTCTGGGGCATCAAGCAGCTCCAGGCAAGAATCCTGGCTGTGG
AAAGATACCTAAAGGATCAACAGCTCCTGGGGATTTGGGGTTGCTCTGGAAAACTCATTTGCACCACTGC
TGTGCCTTGGAATGCTAGTTGGAGTAATAAATCTCTGGAACAGATTTGGAATCACACGACCTGGATGGAG
TGGGACAGAGAAATTAACAATTACACAAGCTTAATACACTCCTTAATTGAAGAATCGCAAAACCAGCAAG
AAAAGAATGAACAAGAATTATTGGAATTAGATAAATGGGCAAGTTTGTGGAATTGGTTTAACATAACAAA
TTGGCTGTGGTATATAAAATTATTCATAATGATAGTAGGAGGCTTGGTAGGTTTAAGAATAGTTTTTGCT
GTACTTTCTATAGTGAATAGAGTTAGGCAGGGATATTCACCATTATCGTTTCAGACCCACCTCCCAACCC
CGAGGGGACCCGACAGGCCCGAAGGAATAGAAGAAGAAGGTGGAGAGAGAGACAGAGACAGATCCATTCG
ATTAGTGAACGGATCGGCACTGCGTGCGCCAATTCTGCAGACAAATGGCAGTATTCATCCACAATTTTAA
AAGAAAAGGGGGGATTGGGGGGTACAGTGCAGGGGAAAGAATAGTAGACATAATAGCAACAGACATACAA
ACTAAAGAATTACAAAAACAAATTACAAAAATTCAAAATTTTCGGGTTTATTACAGGGACAGCAGAGATC
CAGTTTGGTTAATTAACCCGTGTCGGCTCCAGATCTGGCCTCCGCGCCGGGTTTTGGCGCCTCCCGCGGG
CGCCCCCCTCCTCACGGCGAGCGCTGCCACGTCAGACGAAGGGCGCAGCGAGCGTCCTGATCCTTCCGCC
CGGACGCTCAGGACAGCGGCCCGCTGCTCATAAGACTCGGCCTTAGAACCCCAGTATCAGCAGAAGGACA
TTTTAGGACGGGACTTGGGTGACTCTAGGGCACTGGTTTTCTTTCCAGAGAGCGGAACAGGCGAGGAAAA
GTAGTCCCTTCTCGGCGATTCTGCGGAGGGATCTCCGTGGGGCGGTGAACGCCGATGATTATATAAGGAC
GCGCCGGGTGTGGCACAGCTAGTTCCGTCGCAGCCGGGATTTGGGTCGCGGTTCTTGTTTGTGGATCGCT
GTGATCGTCACTTGGTGAGTAGCGGGCTGCTGGGCTGGCCGGGGCTTTCGTGGCCGCCGGGCCGCTCGGT
GGGACGGAAGCGTGTGGAGAGACCGCCAAGGGCTGTAGTCTGGGTCCGCGAGCAAGGTTGCCCTGAACTG
GGGGTTGGGGGGAGCGCAGCAAAATGGCGGCTGTTCCCGAGTCTTGAATGGAAGACGCTTGTGAGGCGGG
CTGTGAGGTCGTTGAAACAAGGTGGGGGGCATGGTGGGCGGCAAGAACCCAAGGTCTTGAGGCCTTCGCT
AATGCGGGAAAGCTCTTATTCGGGTGAGATGGGCTGGGGCACCATCTGGGGACCCTGACGTGAAGTTTGT
CACTGACTGGAGAACTCGGTTTGTCGTCTGTTGCGGGGGCGGCAGTTATGGCGGTGCCGTTGGGCAGTGC
ACCCGTACCTTTGGGAGCGCGCGCCCTCGTCGTGTCGTGACGTCACCCGTTCTGTTGGCTTATAATGCAG
GGTGGGGCCACCTGCCGGTAGGTGTGCGGTAGGCTTTTCTCCGTCGCAGGACGCAGGGTTCGGGCCTAGG
GTAGGCTCTCCTGAATCGACAGGCGCCGGACCTCTGGTGAGGGGAGGGATAAGTGAGGCGTCAGTTTCTT
TGGTCGGTTTTATGTACCTATCTTCTTAAGTAGCTGAAGCTCCGGTTTTGAACTATGCGCTCGGGGTTGG
CGAGTGTGTTTTGTGAAGTTTTTTAGGCACCTTTTGAAATGTAATCATTTGGGTCAATATGTAATTTTCA
GTGTTAGACTAGTAAATTGTCCGCTAAATTCTGGCCGTTTTTGGCTTTTTTGTTAGACGAAGCTTGGGCT
GCAGGTCGACTCTAGAGGATCCGGGCCGCCACCATGGACCCTGTGGTCGTGCTGGGGCTGTGCCTGAGCT
GTCTGCTGCTGCTGAGCCTGTGGAAGCAGTCCTACGGAGGCGGGGGATCAGGAAGCGGCGGCCGCGGATC
AGGAAGCGGATCAGGAAGCGGATCAGGAAAAGACAATACTGTGCCTCTGAAGCTGATCGCTCTCCTGGCT
AATGGCGAGTTCCATAGTGGCGAACAGCTGGGAGAAACCCTGGGCATGTCCAGGGCCGCTATCAACAAGC
ACATTCAGACTCTGCGCGACTGGGGCGTGGACGTGTTCACCGTGCCCGGAAAGGGCTACTCTCTGCCCGA
GCCTATCCCGCTGCTGAACGCTAAACAGATTCTGGGACAGCTGGACGGCGGGAGCGTGGCAGTCCTGCCT
GTGGTCGACTCCACCAATCAGTACCTGCTGGATCGAATCGGCGAGCTGAAGAGTGGGGATGCTTGCATTG
CAGAATATCAGCAGGCAGGGAGAGGAAGCAGAGGGAGGAAATGGTTCTCTCCTTTTGGAGCTAACCTGTA
CCTGAGTATGTTTTGGCGCCTGAAGCGGGGACCAGCAGCAATCGGCCTGGGCCCGGTCATCGGAATTGTC
ATGGCAGAAGCGCTGCGAAAGCTGGGAGCAGACAAGGTGCGAGTCAAATGGCCCAATGACCTGTATCTGC
AGGATAGAAAGCTGGCAGGCATCCTGGTGGAGCTGGCCGGAATAACAGGCGATGCTGCACAGATCGTCAT
TGGCGCCGGGATTAACGTGGCTATGAGGCGCGTGGAGGAAAGCGTGGTCAATCAGGGCTGGATCACACTG
CAGGAAGCAGGGATTAACCTGGACAGGAATACTCTGGCCGCTACGCTGATCCGAGAGCTGCGGGCAGCCC
TGGAACTGTTCGAGCAGGAAGGCCTGGCTCCATATCTGCCACGGTGGGAGAAGCTGGATAACTTCATCAA
TAGACCCGTGAAGCTGATCATTGGGGACAAAGAGATTTTCGGGATTAGCCGGGGGATTGATAAACAGGGA
GCCCTGCTGCTGGAACAGGACGGAGTTATCAAACCCTGGATGGGCGGAGAAATCAGTCTGCGGTCTGCCG
AAAAGGCTAGCGGCAAGCCCATCCCCAACCCCCTGCTGGGCCTGGACAGCACCGGACCGGTCGCCACCAT
GGTGAGCAAGGGCGAGGAGCTGTTCACCGGGGTGGTGCCCATCCTGGTCGAGCTGGACGGCGACGTAAAC
GGCCACAAGTTCAGCGTGTCCGGCGAGGGCGAGGGCGATGCCACCTACGGCAAGCTGACCCTGAAGTTCA
TCTGCACCACCGGCAAGCTGCCCGTGCCCTGGCCCACCCTCGTGACCACCCTGACCTACGGCGTGCAGTG
CTTCAGCCGCTACCCCGACCACATGAAGCAGCACGACTTCTTCAAGTCCGCCATGCCCGAAGGCTACGTC
CAGGAGCGCACCATCTTCTTCAAGGACGACGGCAACTACAAGACCCGCGCCGAGGTGAAGTTCGAGGGCG
ACACCCTGGTGAACCGCATCGAGCTGAAGGGCATCGACTTCAAGGAGGACGGCAACATCCTGGGGCACAA
GCTGGAGTACAACTACAACAGCCACAACGTCTATATCATGGCCGACAAGCAGAAGAACGGCATCAAGGTG
AACTTCAAGATCCGCCACAACATCGAGGACGGCAGCGTGCAGCTCGCCGACCACTACCAGCAGAACACCC
CCATCGGCGACGGCCCCGTGCTGCTGCCCGACAACCACTACCTGAGCACCCAGTCCGCCCTGAGCAAAGA
CCCCAACGAGAAGCGCGATCACATGGTCCTGCTGGAGTTCGTGACCGCCGCCGGGATCACTCTCGGCATG
GACGAGCTGTACAAGTAAAGCGGCCGCGACTCTAGAATTCGATATCAAGCTTATCGATAATCAACCTCTG
GATTACAAAATTTGTGAAAGATTGACTGGTATTCTTAACTATGTTGCTCCTTTTACGCTATGTGGATACG
CTGCTTTAATGCCTTTGTATCATGCTATTGCTTCCCGTATGGCTTTCATTTTCTCCTCCTTGTATAAATC
CTGGTTGCTGTCTCTTTATGAGGAGTTGTGGCCCGTTGTCAGGCAACGTGGCGTGGTGTGCACTGTGTTT
GCTGACGCAACCCCCACTGGTTGGGGCATTGCCACCACCTGTCAGCTCCTTTCCGGGACTTTCGCTTTCC
CCCTCCCTATTGCCACGGCGGAACTCATCGCCGCCTGCCTTGCCCGCTGCTGGACAGGGGCTCGGCTGTT
GGGCACTGACAATTCCGTGGTGTTGTCGGGGAAATCATCGTCCTTTCCTTGGCTGCTCGCCTGTGTTGCC
ACCTGGATTCTGCGCGGGACGTCCTTCTGCTACGTCCCTTCGGCCCTCAATCCAGCGGACCTTCCTTCCC
GCGGCCTGCTGCCGGCTCTGCGGCCTCTTCCGCGTCTTCGCCTTCGCCCTCAGACGAGTCGGATCTCCCT
TTGGGCCGCCTCCCCGCATCGATACCGTCGACCTCGAGACCTAGAAAAACATGGAGCAATCACAAGTAGC
AATACAGCAGCTACCAATGCTGATTGTGCCTGGCTAGAAGCACAAGAGGAGGAGGAGGTGGGTTTTCCAG
TCACACCTCAGGTACCTTTAAGACCAATGACTTACAAGGCAGCTGTAGATCTTAGCCACTTTTTAAAAGA
AAAGGGGGGACTGGAAGGGCTAATTCACTCCCAACGAAGACAAGATATCCTTGATCTGTGGATCTACCAC
ACACAAGGCTACTTCCCTGATTGGCAGAACTACACACCAGGGCCAGGGATCAGATATCCACTGACCTTTG
GATGGTGCTACAAGCTAGTACCAGTTGAGCAAGAGAAGGTAGAAGAAGCCAATGAAGGAGAGAACACCCG
CTTGTTACACCCTGTGAGCCTGCATGGGATGGATGACCCGGAGAGAGAAGTATTAGAGTGGAGGTTTGAC
AGCCGCCTAGCATTTCATCACATGGCCCGAGAGCTGCATCCGGACTGTACTGGGTCTCTCTGGTTAGACC
AGATCTGAGCCTGGGAGCTCTCTGGCTAACTAGGGAACCCACTGCTTAAGCCTCAATAAAGCTTGCCTTG
AGTGCTTCAAGTAGTGTGTGCCCGTCTGTTGTGTGACTCTGGTAACTAGAGATCCCTCAGACCCTTTTAG
TCAGTGTGGAAAATCTCTAGCAGGGCCCGTTTAAACCCGCTGATCAGCCTCGACTGTGCCTTCTAGTTGC
CAGCCATCTGTTGTTTGCCCCTCCCCCGTGCCTTCCTTGACCCTGGAAGGTGCCACTCCCACTGTCCTTT
CCTAATAAAATGAGGAAATTGCATCGCATTGTCTGAGTAGGTGTCATTCTATTCTGGGGGGTGGGGTGGG
GCAGGACAGCAAGGGGGAGGATTGGGAAGACAATAGCAGGCATGCTGGGGATGCGGTGGGCTCTATGGCT
TCTGAGGCGGAAAGAACCAGCTGGGGCTCTAGGGGGTATCCCC
[124 nt withheld, positions 7324-7447]
C
[91 nt withheld, positions 7449-7539]
A
[49 nt withheld, positions 7541-7589]
CCTTTGACGTTGGAGTCCACGTTCTTT
[37 nt withheld, positions 7617-7653]
ACCCTATCTCGGTCTATTCTTTTGATTTATAAGGGATTTTGCCGATTTCGGCCTATTGGTTAAAAAATGA
GCTGATTTAACAAAAATTTAACGCGAATTAATTCTGTGGAATGTGTGTCAGTTAGGGTGTGGAAAGTCCC
CAGGCTCCCCAGCAGGCAGAAGTATGCAAAGCATGCATCTCAATTAGTCAGCAACCAGGTGTGGAAAGTC
CCCAGGCTCCCCAGCAGGCAGAAGTATGCAAAGCATGCATCTCAATTAGTCAGCAACCATAGTCCCGCCC
CTAACTCCGCCCATCCCGCCCCTAACTCCGCCCAGTTCCGCCCATTCTCCGCCCCATGGCTGACTAATTT
TTTTTATTTATGCAGAGGCCGAGGCCGCCTCTGCCTCTGAGCTATTCCAGAAGTAGTGAGGAGGCTTTTT
TGGAGGCCTAGGCTTTTGCAAAAAGCTCCCGGGAGCTTGTATATCCATTTTCGGATCTGATCAGCACGTG
TTGACAATTAATCATCGGCATAGTATATCGGCATAGTATAATACGACAAGGTGAGGAACTAAACCATGGC
CAAGTTGACCAGTGCCGTTCCGGTGCTCACCGCGCGCGACGTCGCCGGAGCGGTCGAGTTCTGGACCGAC
CGGCTCGGGTTCTCCCGGGACTTCGTGGAGGACGACTTCGCCGGTGTGGTCCGGGACGACGTGACCCTGT
TCATCAGCGCGGTCCAGGACCAGGTGGTGCCGGACAACACCCTGGCCTGGGTGTGGGTGCGCGGCCTGGA
CGAGCTGTACGCCGAGTGGTCGGAGGTCGTGTCCACGAACTTCCGGGACGCCTCCGGGCCGGCCATGACC
GAGATCGGCGAGCAGCCGTGGGGGCGGGAGTTCGCCCTGCGCGACCCGGCCGGCAACTGCGTGCACTTCG
TGGCCGAGGAGCAGGACTGACACGTGCTACGAGATTTCGATTCCACCGCCGCCTTCTATGAAAGGTTGGG
CTTCGGAATCGTTTTCCGGGACGCCGGCTGGATGATCCTCCAGCGCGGGGATCTCATGCTGGAGTTCTTC
GCCCACCCCAACTTGTTTATTGCAGCTTATAATGGTTACAAATAAAGCAATAGCATCACAAATTTCACAA
ATAAAGCATTTTTTTCACTGCATTCTAGTTGTGGTTTGTCCAAACTCATCAATGTATCTTATCATGTCTG
TATACCGTCGACCTCTAGCTAGAGCTTGGCGTAATCATGGTCATAGCTGTTTCCTGTGTGAAATTGTTAT
CCGCTCACAATTCCACACAACATACGAGCCGGAAGCATAAAGTGTAAAGCCTGGGGTGCCTAATGAGTGA
GCTAACTCACATTAATTGCGTTGCGCTCACTGCCCGCTTTCCAGTCGGGAAACCTGTCGTGCCAGCTGCA
TTAATGAATCGGCCAACGCGCGGGGAGAGGCGGTTTGCGTATTGGGCGCTCTTCCGCTTCCTCGCTCACT
GACTCGCTGCGCTCGGTCGTTCGGCTGCGGCGAGCGGTATCAGCTCACTCAAAGGCGGTAATACGGTTAT
CCACAGAATCAGGGGATAACGCAGGAAAGAACATGTGAGCAAAAGGCCAGCAAAAGGCCAGGAACCGTAA
AAAGGCCGCGTTGCTGGCGTTTTTCCATAGGCTCCGCCCCCCTGACGAGCATCACAAAAATCGACGCTCA
AGTCAGAGGTGGCGAAACCCGACAGGACTATAAAGATACCAGGCGTTTCCCCCTGGAAGCTCCCTCGTGC
GCTCTCCTGTTCCGACCCTGCCGCTTACCGGATACCTGTCCGCCTTTCTCCCTTCGGGAAGCGTGGCGCT
TTCTCATAGCTCACGCTGTAGGTATCTCAGTTCGGTGTAGGTCGTTCGCTCCAAGCTGGGCTGTGTGCAC
GAACCCCCCGTTCAGCCCGACCGCTGCGCCTTATCCGGTAACTATCGTCTTGAGTCCAACCCGGTAAGAC
ACGACTTATCGCCACTGGCAGCAGCCACTGGTAACAGGATTAGCAGAGCGAGGTATGTAGGCGGTGCTAC
AGAGTTCTTGAAGTGGTGGCCTAACTACGGCTACACTAGAAGAACAGTATTTGGTATCTGCGCTCTGCTG
AAGCCAGTTACCTTCGGAAAAAGAGTTGGTAGCTCTTGATCCGGCAAACAAACCACCGCTGGTAGCGGTG
GTTTTTTTGTTTGCAAGCAGCAGATTACGCGCAGAAAAAAAGGATCTCAAGAAGATCCTTTGATCTTTTC
TACGGGGTCTGACGCTCAGTGGAACGAAAACTCACGTTAAGGGATTTTGGTCATGAGATTATCAAAAAGG
ATCTTCACCTAGATCCTTTTAAATTAAAAATGAAGTTTTAAATCAATCTAAAGTATATATGAGTAAACTT
GGTCTGACAGTTACCAATGCTTAATCAGTGAGGCACCTATCTCAGCGATCTGTCTATTTCGTTCATCCAT
AGTTGCCTGACTCCCCGTCGTGTAGATAACTACGATACGGGAGGGCTTACCATCTGGCCCCAGTGCTGCA
ATGATACCGCGAGACCCACGCTCACCGGCTCCAGATTTATCAGCAATAAACCAGCCAGCCGGAAGGGCCG
AGCGCAGAAGTGGTCCTGCAACTTTATCCGCCTCCATCCAGTCTATTAATTGTTGCCGGGAAGCTAGAGT
AAGTAGTTCGCCAGTTAATAGTTTGCGCAACGTTGTTGCCATTGCTACAGGCATCGTGGTGTCACGCTCG
TCGTTTGGTATGGCTTCATTCAGCTCCGGTTCCCAACGATCAAGGCGAGTTACATGATCCCCCATGTTGT
GCAAAAAAGCGGTTAGCTCCTTCGGTCCTCCGATCGTTGTCAGAAGTAAGTTGGCCGCAGTGTTATCACT
CATGGTTATGGCAGCACTGCATAATTCTCTTACTGTCATGCCATCCGTAAGATGCTTTTCTGTGACTGGT
GAGTACTCAACCAAGTCATTCTGAGAATAGTGTATGCGGCGACCGAGTTGCTCTTGCCCGGCGTCAATAC
GGGATAATACCGCGCCACATAGCAGAACTTTAAAAGTGCTCATCATTGGAAAACGTTCTTCGGGGCGAAA
ACTCTCAAGGATCTTACCGCTGTTGAGATCCAGTTCGATGTAACCCACTCGTGCACCCAACTGATCTTCA
GCATCTTTTACTTTCACCAGCGTTTCTGGGTGAGCAAAAACAGGAAGGCAAAATGCCGCAAAAAAGGGAA
TAAGGGCGACACGGAAATGTTGAATACTCATACTCTTCCTTTTTCAATATTATTGAAGCATTTATCAGGG
TTATTGTCTCATGAGCGGATACATATTTGAATGTATTTAGAAAAATAAACAAATAGGGGTTCCGCGCACA
TTTCCCCGAAAAGTGCCACCTGACGTCGACGGATCGGGAGATCTCCCGATCCCCTATGGTGCACTCTCAG
TACAATCTGCTCTGATGCC
Features (pLannotate 1.2.2; 33 found; start..end, strand, type, name):
    173..552     +  enhancer       CMV enhancer: human cytomegalovirus immediate early enhancer
    553..752     +  promoter       CMV promoter: human cytomegalovirus (CMV) immediate early promoter
    770..950     +  LTR            5' LTR (truncated): truncated 5' long terminal repeat (LTR) from HIV-1
    997..1122    +  misc_feature   HIV-1 Ψ: packaging signal of human immunodeficiency virus type 1
   1106..1469    +  CDS            HIV-1 gag (fragment): gag protein from human immunodeficiency virus 1; gag
   1615..1848    +  misc_feature   RRE: The Rev response element (RRE) of HIV-1 allows for Rev-dependent mRNA export from the nucleus to the cytoplasm.
   2225..2325    +  CDS            Rev (fragment): human immunodeficiency virus 1 (HIV-1) Rev protein; rev; enhances nuclear export of unspliced and incompletely spliced viral mRNAs
   2375..2492    +  misc_feature   cPPT/CTS: central polypurine tract and central termination sequence of HIV-1
   2557..3768    +  promoter       UbC promoter: human ubiquitin C promoter
   3779..3802    -  misc_feature   MCS (fragment): pUC18/19 multiple cloning site
   3814..3894    +  CDS            CYP2C1 (fragment): CP2C1_RABIT - Experimental evidence at protein level: Swiss-Prot protein existence level 1. Cytochromes P450 are a group of heme-thiolate monooxygenases. In liver microsomes, this enzyme is involved in an NADPH-dependent electron transport pathway. It oxidizes a variety of structurally unrelated compounds, including steroids, fatty acids, and xenobiotics. From Oryctolagus cuniculus (Rabbit).
   3949..4905    +  CDS            TurboID: mutant of the E. coli biotin ligase BioID engineered for improved catalytic efficiency (Branon et al., 2018)
   4969..5688    +  CDS            EGFP: the original enhanced GFP (Yang et al., 1996) mammalian codon-optimized
   5705..5729    +  misc_feature   MCS (fragment): pBluescript multiple cloning site
   5729..6317    +  misc_feature   WPRE: woodchuck hepatitis virus posttranscriptional regulatory element
   6254..6835    +  CDS            nef (fragment): NEF_HV1H2 - Experimental evidence at protein level: Swiss-Prot protein existence level 1. Extracellular Nef protein targets CD4(+) T-lymphocytes for apoptosis by interacting with CXCR4 surface receptors. From Human immunodeficiency virus type 1 group M subtype B (isolate HXB2) (HIV-1).
   6842..7022    +  LTR            5' LTR (truncated): truncated 5' long terminal repeat (LTR) from HIV-1
   7054..7278    +  polyA_signal   bGH poly(A) signal: bovine growth hormone polyadenylation signal
   7282..7303    +  promoter       SV40 promoter (fragment): SV40 enhancer and early promoter
   7324..7752    +  rep_origin     f1 ori (sequence partly withheld): f1 bacteriophage origin of replication; arrow indicates direction of (+) strand synthesis
   7766..8095    +  promoter       SV40 promoter: SV40 enhancer and early promoter
   8143..8190    +  promoter       EM7 promoter: synthetic bacterial promoter&nbsp
   8209..8583    +  CDS            BleoR: antibiotic-binding protein; Sh ble from Streptoalloteichus hindustanus; confers resistance to bleomycin, phleomycin, and Zeocin™
   8593..8718    +  CDS            ble (fragment): BLE_KLEPN - Experimental evidence at protein level: Swiss-Prot protein existence level 1. Binding protein with a strong affinity to the bleomycin family of antibiotics. Binds to CL990; an antimitotic-antibiotic compound. From Klebsiella pneumoniae.
   8713..8834    +  polyA_signal   SV40 poly(A) signal: SV40 polyadenylation signal
   8905..8927    -  protein_bind   lac operator (fragment): The lac repressor binds to the lac operator to inhibit transcription in E. coli. This inhibition can be relieved by adding lactose or isopropyl-β-D-thiogalactopyranoside (IPTG). lac repressor encoded by lacI
   8931..8961    -  promoter       lac promoter: promoter for the E. coli lac operon
   8976..8997    -  protein_bind   CAP binding site: CAP binding activates transcription in the presence of cAMP. E. coli catabolite activator protein
   9010..9102    -  CDS            lacI (fragment): lac repressor; lacI; The lac repressor binds to the lac operator to inhibit transcription in E. coli. This inhibition can be relieved by adding lactose or isopropyl-β-D-thiogalactopyranoside (IPTG).
   9285..9873    -  rep_origin     ori: high-copy-number ColE1/pMB1/pBR322/pUC origin of replication
  10044..10904   -  CDS            AmpR: β-lactamase; bla; confers resistance to ampicillin, carbenicillin, and related antibiotics
  10905..11009   -  promoter       AmpR promoter: bla
  11068..18      -  misc_feature   bom (fragment) (across the origin): basis of mobility region from pBR322
