[The description below was written by a language model from this plasmid's Addgene catalogue record and pLannotate feature annotations shown in this document.]
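Description:
FUGW-ER-TurboID is a third-generation lentiviral transfer plasmid, listed on the HR'CS-G backbone, for mammalian expression of an endoplasmic reticulum-localized TurboID biotin ligase together with EGFP. It is maintained in E. coli through a high-copy ColE1/pUC-type origin with ampicillin resistance (AmpR); an f1 origin is also present. The backbone additionally carries a bleomycin/Zeocin resistance gene (BleoR) under tandem SV40 and EM7 promoters, lying outside the viral LTRs, so it would not be transferred with the packaged genome. The catalogue gives rounded sizes of about 10 kb in total, whereas the sequenced record is 11,102 nt.

The viral genome is transcribed in packaging cells from a CMV enhancer/promoter fused to a truncated HIV-1 5' LTR, the Tat-independent arrangement typical of third-generation systems. It contains the Ψ packaging signal with a gag fragment, the RRE for Rev-dependent nuclear export, and the cPPT/CTS. A second truncated LTR and a bGH polyadenylation signal follow the cassette.

Within the genome, the human ubiquitin C promoter drives the payload. This comprises a short fragment annotated as rabbit cytochrome P450 CYP2C1, which presumably supplies the ER-targeting sequence, followed by TurboID and then EGFP, which the catalogue lists as a C-terminal tag on the insert. A WPRE downstream enhances transcript expression. Note that the catalogue lists the insert species as human, although TurboID is an engineered E. coli enzyme.

The construct is intended for stable transduction of mammalian cells, with EGFP reporting expression. It enables proximity biotinylation of ER proteins, and the associated publication applies this to subcellular cysteine chemoproteomics.
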