Addgene plasmid #200965: FUGW-ER-TurboID
Purpose: 3rd gen lentiviral plasmid for expressing endoplasmic reticulum localized TurboID with EGFP
Depositing lab: Keriann Backus. Depositing organization: University of California, Los Angeles (UCLA). Publication: Proximity-labeling chemoproteomics defines the subcellular cysteinome and inflammation-responsive mitochondrial redoxome. Yan T, Julio AR, Villanueva M, Jones AE, Ball AB, Boatner LM, Turmon AC, Nguyen KB, Yen SL, Desai HS, Divakaruni AS, Backus KM. Cell Chem Biol. 2023 Jul 20;30(7):811-827.e7. doi: 10.1016/j.chembiol.2023.06.008. Epub 2023 Jul 6. PubMed 37419112.
Backbone
  Vector backbone: HR'CS-G
  Backbone size w/o insert (bp): 9000
  Total vector size (bp): 10000
  Vector type: Mammalian Expression, Lentiviral
Growth in bacteria
  Bacterial resistance: Ampicillin, 100 μg/mL
  Growth temperature: 37°C
  Growth strain: NEB Stable
  Copy number: High Copy
Gene/Insert
  Gene/Insert name: ER-TurboID
  Species: H. sapiens (human)
  Insert size (bp): 1000
  Tag / fusion protein: EGFP (C terminal on insert)
Terms and licenses: Academic/Nonprofit Terms; Industry Terms: Not Available to Industry
Depositor comments: “Please visit https://www.biorxiv.org/content/10.1101/2023.01.22.525042v2 for bioRxiv preprint.
How to cite: FUGW-ER-TurboID was a gift from Keriann Backus (Addgene plasmid # 200965 ; http://n2t.net/addgene:200965 ; RRID:Addgene_200965)
