>Addgene plasmid #200965 | FUGW-ER-TurboID | depositor partial sequence | sequence record 389792 | FUGW backbone
GAAGCTCCCTCGTGCGCTCTCCTGTTCCGACCCTGCCGCTTACCGGATACCTGTCCGCCTTTCTCCCTTC
GGGAAGCGTGGCGCTTTCTCATAGCTCACGCTGTAGGTATCTCAGTTCGGTGTAGGTCGTTCGCTCCAAG
CTGGGCTGTGTGCACGAACCCCCCGTTCAGCCCGACCGCTGCGCCTTATCCGGTAACTATCGTCTTGAGT
CCAACCCGGTAAGACACGACTTATCGCCACTGGCAGCAGCCACTGGTAACAGGATTAGCAGAGCGAGGTA
TGTAGGCGGTGCTACAGAGTTCTTGAAGTGGTGGCCTAACTACGGCTACACTAGAAGAACAGTATTTGGT
ATCTGCGCTCTGCTGAAGCCAGTTACCTTCGGAAAAAGAGTTGGTAGCTCTTGATCCGGCAAACAAACCA
CCGCTGGTAGCGGTGGTTTTTTTGTTTGCAAGCAGCAGATTACGCGCAGAAAAAAAGGATCTCAAGAAGA
TCCTTTGATCTTTTCTACGGGGTCTGACGCTCAGTGGAACGAAAACTCACGTTAAGGGATTTTGGTCATG
AGATTATCAAAAAGGATCTTCACCTAGATCCTTTTAAATTAAAAATGAAGTTTTAAATCAATCTAAAGTA
TATATGAGTAAACTTGGTCTGACAGTTACCAATGCTTAATCAGTGAGGCACCTATCTCAGCGATCTGTCT
ATTTCGTTCATCCATAGTTGCCTGACTCCCCGTCGTGTAGATAACTACGATACGGGAGGGCTTACCATCT
GGCCCCAGTGCTGCAATGATACCGCGAGACCCACGCTCACCGGCTCCAGATTTATCAGCAATAAACCAGC
CAGCCGGAAGGGCCGAGCGCAGAAGTGGTCCTGCAACTTTATCCGCCTCCATCCAGTCTATTAATTGTTG
CCGGGAAGCTAGAGTAAGTAGTTCGCCAGTTAATAGTTTGCGCAACGTTGTTGCCATTGCTACAGGCATC
GTGGTGTCACGCTCGTCGTTTGGTATGGCTTCATTCAGCTCCGGTTCCCAACGATCAAGGCGAGTTACAT
GATCCCCCATGTTGTGCAAAAAAGCGGTTAGCTCCTTCGGTCCTCCGATCGTTGTCAGAAGTAAGTTGGC
CGCAGTGTTATCACTCATGGTTATGGCAGCACTGCATAATTCTCTTACTGTCATGCCATCCGTAAGATGC
TTTTCTGTGACTGGTGAGTACTCAACCAAGTCATTCTGAGAATAGTGTATGCGGCGACCGAGTTGCTCTT
GCCCGGCGTCAATACGGGATAATACCGCGCCACATAGCAGAACTTTAAAAGTGCTCATCATTGGAAAACG
TTCTTCGGGGCGAAAACTCTCAAGGATCTTACCGCTGTTGAGATCCAGTTCGATGTAACCCACTCGTGCA
CCCAACTGATCTTCAGCATCTTTTACTTTCACCAGCGTTTCTGGGTGAGCAAAAACAGGAAGGCAAAATG
CCGCAAAAAAGGGAATAAGGGCGACACGGAAATGTTGAATACTCATACTCTTCCTTTTTCAATATTATTG
AAGCATTTATCAGGGTTATTGTCTCATGAGCGGATACATATTTGAATGTATTTAGAAAAATAAACAAATA
GGGGTTCCGCGCACATTTCCCCGAAAAGTGCCACCTGACGTCGACGGATCGGGAGATCTCCCGATCCCCT
ATGGTGCACTCTCAGTACAATCTGCTCTGATGCCGCATAGTTAAGCCAGTATCTGCTCCCTGCTTGTGTG
TTGGAGGTCGCTGAGTAGTGCGCGAGCAAAATTTAAGCTACAACAAGGCAAGGCTTGACCGACAATTGCA
TGAAGAATCTGCTTAGGGTTAGGCGTTTTGCGCTGCTTCGCGATGTACGGGCCAGATATACGCGTTGACA
TTGATTATTGACTAGTTATTAATAGTAATCAATTACGGGGTCATTAGTTCATAGCCCATATATGGAGTTC
CGCGTTACATAACTTACGGTAAATGGCCCGCCTGGCTGACCGCCCAACGACCCCCGCCCATTGACGTCAA
TAATGACGTATGTTCCCATAGTAACGCCAATAGGGACTTTCCATTGACGTCAATGGGTGGAGTATTTACG
GTAAACTGCCCACTTGGCAGTACATCAAGTGTATCATATGCCAAGTACGCCCCCTATTGACGTCAATGAC
GGTAAATGGCCCGCCTGGCATTATGCCCAGTACATGACCTTATGGGACTTTCCTACTTGGCAGTACATCT
ACGTATTAGTCATCGCTATTACCATGGTGATGCGGTTTTGGCAGTACATCAATGGGCGTGGATAGCGGTT
TGACTCACGGGGATTTCCAAGTCTCCACCCCATTGACGTCAATGGGAGTTTGTTTTGGCACCAAAATCAA
CGGGACTTTCCAAAATGTCGTAACAACTCCGCCCCATTGACGCAAATGGGCGGTAGGCGTGTACGGTGGG
AGGTCTATATAAGCAGCGCGTTTTGCCTGTACTGGGTCTCTCTGGTTAGACCAGATCTGAGCCTGGGAGC
TCTCTGGCTAACTAGGGAACCCACTGCTTAAGCCTCAATAAAGCTTGCCTTGAGTGCTTCAAGTAGTGTG
TGCCCGTCTGTTGTGTGACTCTGGTAACTAGAGATCCCTCAGACCCTTTTAGTCAGTGTGGAAAATCTCT
AGCAGTGGCGCCCGAACAGGGACTTGAAAGCGAAAGGGAAACCAGAGGAGCTCTCTCGACGCAGGACTCG
GCTTGCTGAAGCGCGCACGGCAAGAGGCGAGGGGCGGCGACTGGTGAGTACGCCAAAAATTTTGACTAGC
GGAGGCTAGAAGGAGAGAGATGGGTGCGAGAGCGTCAGTATTAAGCGGGGGAGAATTAGATCGCGATGGG
AAAAAATTCGGTTAAGGCCAGGGGGAAAGAAAAAATATAAATTAAAACATATAGTATGGGCAAGCAGGGA
GCTAGAACGATTCGCAGTTAATCCTGGCCTGTTAGAAACATCAGAAGGCTGTAGACAAATACTGGGACAG
CTACAACCATCCCTTCAGACAGGATCAGAAGAACTTAGATCATTATATAATACAGTAGCAACCCTCTATT
GTGTGCATCAAAGGATAGAGATAAAAGACACCAAGGAAGCTTTAGACAAGATAGAGGAAGAGCAAAACAA
AAGTAAGACCACCGCACAGCAAGCGGCCGCTGATCTTCAGACCTGGAGGAGGAGATATGAGGGACAATTG
GAGAAGTGAATTATATAAATATAAAGTAGTAAAAATTGAACCATTAGGAGTAGCACCCACCAAGGCAAAG
AGAAGAGTGGTGCAGAGAGAAAAAAGAGCAGTGGGAATAGGAGCTTTGTTCCTTGGGTTCTTGGGAGCAG
CAGGAAGCACTATGGGCGCAGCGTCAATGACGCTGACGGTACAGGCCAGACAATTATTGTCTGGTATAGT
GCAGCAGCAGAACAATTTGCTGAGGGCTATTGAGGCGCAACAGCATCTGTTGCAACTCACAGTCTGGGGC
ATCAAGCAGCTCCAGGCAAGAATCCTGGCTGTGGAAAGATACCTAAAGGATCAACAGCTCCTGGGGATTT
GGGGTTGCTCTGGAAAACTCATTTGCACCACTGCTGTGCCTTGGAATGCTAGTTGGAGTAATAAATCTCT
GGAACAGATTTGGAATCACACGACCTGGATGGAGTGGGACAGAGAAATTAACAATTACACAAGCTTAATA
CACTCCTTAATTGAAGAATCGCAAAACCAGCAAGAAAAGAATGAACAAGAATTATTGGAATTAGATAAAT
GGGCAAGTTTGTGGAATTGGTTTAACATAACAAATTGGCTGTGGTATATAAAATTATTCATAATGATAGT
AGGAGGCTTGGTAGGTTTAAGAATAGTTTTTGCTGTACTTTCTATAGTGAATAGAGTTAGGCAGGGATAT
TCACCATTATCGTTTCAGACCCACCTCCCAACCCCGAGGGGACCCGACAGGCCCGAAGGAATAGAAGAAG
AAGGTGGAGAGAGAGACAGAGACAGATCCATTCGATTAGTGAACGGATCGGCACTGCGTGCGCCAATTCT
GCAGACAAATGGCAGTATTCATCCACAATTTTAAAAGAAAAGGGGGGATTGGGGGGTACAGTGCAGGGGA
AAGAATAGTAGACATAATAGCAACAGACATACAAACTAAAGAATTACAAAAACAAATTACAAAAATTCAA
AATTTTCGGGTTTATTACAGGGACAGCAGAGATCCAGTTTGGTTAATTAACCCGTGTCGGCTCCAGATCT
GGCCTCCGCGCCGGGTTTTGGCGCCTCCCGCGGGCGCCCCCCTCCTCACGGCGAGCGCTGCCACGTCAGA
CGAAGGGCGCAGCGAGCGTCCTGATCCTTCCGCCCGGACGCTCAGGACAGCGGCCCGCTGCTCATAAGAC
TCGGCCTTAGAACCCCAGTATCAGCAGAAGGACATTTTAGGACGGGACTTGGGTGACTCTAGGGCACTGG
TTTTCTTTCCAGAGAGCGGAACAGGCGAGGAAAAGTAGTCCCTTCTCGGCGATTCTGCGGAGGGATCTCC
GTGGGGCGGTGAACGCCGATGATTATATAAGGACGCGCCGGGTGTGGCACAGCTAGTTCCGTCGCAGCCG
GGATTTGGGTCGCGGTTCTTGTTTGTGGATCGCTGTGATCGTCACTTGGTGAGTAGCGGGCTGCTGGGCT
GGCCGGGGCTTTCGTGGCCGCCGGGCCGCTCGGTGGGACGGAAGCGTGTGGAGAGACCGCCAAGGGCTGT
AGTCTGGGTCCGCGAGCAAGGTTGCCCTGAACTGGGGGTTGGGGGGAGCGCACAAAATGGCGGCTGTTCC
CGAGTCTTGAATGGAAGACGCTTGTGAGGCGGGCTGTGAGGTCGTTGAAACAAGGTGGGGGGCATGGTGG
GCGGCAAGAACCCAAGGTCTTGAGGCCTTCGCTAATGCGGGAAAGCTCTTATTCGGGTGAGATGGGCTGG
GGCACCATCTGGGGACCCTGACGTGAAGTTTGTCACTGACTGGAGAACTCGGGTTTGTCGTCTGGTTGCG
GGGGCGGCAGTTATGCGGTGCCGTTGGGCAGTGCACCCGTACCTTTGGGAGCGCGCGCCTCGTCGTGTCG
TGACGTCACCCGTTCTGTTGGCTTATAATGCAGGGTGGGGCCACCTGCCGGTAGGTGTGCGGTAGGCTTT
TCTCCGTCGCAGGACGCAGGGTTCGGGCCTAGGGTAGGCTCTCCTGAATCGACAGGCGCCGGACCTCTGG
TGAGGGGAGGGATAAGTGAGGCGTCAGTTTCTTTGGTCGGTTTTATGTACCTATCTTCTTAAGTAGCTGA
AGCTCCGGTTTTGAACTATGCGCTCGGGGTTGGCGAGTGTGTTTTGTGAAGTTTTTTAGGCACCTTTTGA
AATGTAATCATTTGGGTCAATATGTAATTTTCAGTGTTAGACTAGTAAATTGTCCGCTAAATTCTGGCCG
TTTTTGGCTTTTTTGTTAGACGAAGCTTGGGCTGCAGGTCGACTCTAGAGGATCCCCGGGTACCGGTCGC
CACCATGGTGAGCAAGGGCGAGGAGCTGTTCACCGGGGTGGTGCCCATCCTGGTCGAGCTGGACGGCGAC
GTAAACGGCCACAAGTTCAGCGTGTCCGGCGAGGGCGAGGGCGATGCCACCTACGGCAAGCTGACCCTGA
AGTTCATCTGCACCACCGGCAAGCTGCCCGTGCCCTGGCCCACCCTCGTGACCACCCTGACCTACGGCGT
GCAGTGCTTCAGCCGCTACCCCGACCACATGAAGCAGCACGACTTCTTCAAGTCCGCCATGCCCGAAGGC
TACGTCCAGGAGCGCACCATCTTCTTCAAGGACGACGGCAACTACAAGACCCGCGCCGAGGTGAAGTTCG
AGGGCGACACCCTGGTGAACCGCATCGAGCTGAAGGGCATCGACTTCAAGGAGGACGGCAACATCCTGGG
GCACAAGCTGGAGTACAACTACAACAGCCACAACGTCTATATCATGGCCGACAAGCAGAAGAACGGCATC
AAGGTGAACTTCAAGATCCGCCACAACATCGAGGACGGCAGCGTGCAGCTCGCCGACCACTACCAGCAGA
ACACCCCCATCGGCGACGGCCCCGTGCTGCTGCCCGACAACCACTACCTGAGCACCCAGTCCGCCCTGAG
CAAAGACCCCAACGAGAAGCGCGATCACATGGTCCTGCTGGAGTTCGTGACCGCCGCCGGGATCACTCTC
GGCATGGACGAGCTGTACAAGTAAAGCGGCCGCGACTCTAGAATTCGATATCAAGCTTATCGATAATCAA
CCTCTGGATTACAAAATTTGTGAAAGATTGACTGGTATTCTTAACTATGTTGCTCCTTTTACGCTATGTG
GATACGCTGCTTTAATGCCTTTGTATCATGCTATTGCTTCCCGTATGGCTTTCATTTTCTCCTCCTTGTA
TAAATCCTGGTTGCTGTCTCTTTATGAGGAGTTGTGGCCCGTTGTCAGGCAACGTGGCGTGGTGTGCACT
GTGTTTGCTGACGCAACCCCCACTGGTTGGGGCATTGCCACCACCTGTCAGCTCCTTTCCGGGACTTTCG
CTTTCCCCCTCCCTATTGCCACGGCGGAACTCATCGCCGCCTGCCTTGCCCGCTGCTGGACAGGGGCTCG
GCTGTTGGGCACTGACAATTCCGTGGTGTTGTCGGGGAAATCATCGTCCTTTCCTTGGCTGCTCGCCTGT
GTTGCCACCTGGATTCTGCGCGGGACGTCCTTCTGCTACGTCCCTTCGGCCCTCAATCCAGCGGACCTTC
CTTCCCGCGGCCTGCTGCCGGCTCTGCGGCCTCTTCCGCGTCTTCGCCTTCGCCCTCAGACGAGTCGGAT
CTCCCTTTGGGCCGCCTCCCCGCATCGATACCGTCGACCTCGAGACCTAGAAAAACATGGAGCAATCACA
AGTAGCAATACAGCAGCTACCAATGCTGATTGTGCCTGGCTAGAAGCACAAGAGGAGGAGGAGGTGGGTT
TTCCAGTCACACCTCAGGTACCTTTAAGACCAATGACTTACAAGGCAGCTGTAGATCTTAGCCACTTTTT
AAAAGAAAAGGGGGGACTGGAAGGGCTAATTCACTCCCAACGAAGACAAGATATCCTTGATCTGTGGATC
TACCACACACAAGGCTACTTCCCTGATTGGCAGAACTACACACCAGGGCCAGGGATCAGATATCCACTGA
CCTTTGGATGGTGCTACAAGCTAGTACCAGTTGAGCAAGAGAAGGTAGAAGAAGCCAATGAAGGAGAGAA
CACCCGCTTGTTACACCCTGTGAGCCTGCATGGGATGGATGACCCGGAGAGAGAAGTATTAGAGTGGAGG
TTTGACAGCCGCCTAGCATTTCATCACATGGCCCGAGAGCTGCATCCGGACTGTACTGGGTCTCTCTGGT
TAGACCAGATCTGAGCCTGGGAGCTCTCTGGCTAACTAGGGAACCCACTGCTTAAGCCTCAATAAAGCTT
GCCTTGAGTGCTTCAAGTAGTGTGTGCCCGTCTGTTGTGTGACTCTGGTAACTAGAGATCCCTCAGACCC
TTTTAGTCAGTGTGGAAAATCTCTAGCAGGGCCCGTTTAAACCCGCTGATCAGCCTCGACTGTGCCTTCT
AGTTGCCAGCCATCTGTTGTTTGCCCCTCCCCCGTGCCTTCCTTGACCCTGGAAGGTGCCACTCCCACTG
TCCTTTCCTAATAAAATGAGGAAATTGCATCGCATTGTCTGAGTAGGTGTCATTCTATTCTGGGGGGTGG
GGTGGGGCAGGACAGCAAGGGGGAGGATTGGGAAGACAATAGCAGGCATGCTGGGGATGCGGTGGGCTCT
ATGGCTTCTGAGGCGGAAAGAACCAGCTGGGGCTCTAGGGGGTATCCCC
[124 nt withheld, positions 7890-8013]
C
[91 nt withheld, positions 8015-8105]
A
[49 nt withheld, positions 8107-8155]
CCTTTGACGTTGGAGTCCACGTTCTTT
[37 nt withheld, positions 8183-8219]
ACCCTATCTCGGTCTATTCTTTTGATTTATAAGGGATTTTGCCGATTTCGGCCTATTGGTTAAAAAATGA
GCTGATTTAACAAAAATTTAACGCGAATTAATTCTGTGGAATGTGTGTCAGTTAGGGTGTGGAAAGTCCC
CAGGCTCCCCAGCAGGCAGAAGTATGCAAAGCATGCATCTCAATTAGTCAGCAACCAGGTGTGGAAAGTC
CCCAGGCTCCCCAGCAGGCAGAAGTATGCAAAGCATGCATCTCAATTAGTCAGCAACCATAGTCCCGCCC
CTAACTCCGCCCATCCCGCCCCTAACTCCGCCCAGTTCCGCCCATTCTCCGCCCCATGGCTGACTAATTT
TTTTTATTTATGCAGAGGCCGAGGCCGCCTCTGCCTCTGAGCTATTCCAGAAGTAGTGAGGAGGCTTTTT
TGGAGGCCTAGGCTTTTGCAAAAAGCTCCCGGGAGCTTGTATATCCATTTTCGGATCTGATCAGCACGTG
TTGACAATTAATCATCGGCATAGTATATCGGCATAGTATAATACGACAAGGTGAGGAACTAAACCATGGC
CAAGTTGACCAGTGCCGTTCCGGTGCTCACCGCGCGCGACGTCGCCGGAGCGGTCGAGTTCTGGACCGAC
CGGCTCGGGTTCTCCCGGGACTTCGTGGAGGACGACTTCGCCGGTGTGGTCCGGGACGACGTGACCCTGT
TCATCAGCGCGGTCCAGGACCAGGTGGTGCCGGACAACACCCTGGCCTGGGTGTGGGTGCGCGGCCTGGA
CGAGCTGTACGCCGAGTGGTCGGAGGTCGTGTCCACGAACTTCCGGGACGCCTCCGGGCCGGCCATGACC
GAGATCGGCGAGCAGCCGTGGGGGCGGGAGTTCGCCCTGCGCGACCCGGCCGGCAACTGCGTGCACTTCG
TGGCCGAGGAGCAGGACTGACACGTGCTACGAGATTTCGATTCCACCGCCGCCTTCTATGAAAGGTTGGG
CTTCGGAATCGTTTTCCGGGACGCCGGCTGGATGATCCTCCAGCGCGGGGATCTCATGCTGGAGTTCTTC
GCCCACCCCAACTTGTTTATTGCAGCTTATAATGGTTACAAATAAAGCAATAGCATCACAAATTTCACAA
ATAAAGCATTTTTTTCACTGCATTCTAGTTGTGGTTTGTCCAAACTCATCAATGTATCTTATCATGTCTG
TATACCGTCGACCTCTAGCTAGAGCTTGGCGTAATCATGGTCATAGCTGTTTCCTGTGTGAAATTGTTAT
CCGCTCACAATTCCACACAACATACGAGCCGGAAGCATAAAGTGTAAAGCCTGGGGTGCCTAATGAGTGA
GCTAACTCACATTAATTGCGTTGCGCTCACTGCCCGCTTTCCAGTCGGGAAACCTGTCGTGCCAGCTGCA
TTAATGAATCGGCCAACGCGCGGGGAGAGGCGGTTTGCGTATTGGGCGCTCTTCCGCTTCCTCGCTCACT
GACTCGCTGCGCTCGGTCGTTCGGCTGCGGCGAGCGGTATCAGCTCACTCAAAGGCGGTAATACGGTTAT
CCACAGAATCAGGGGATAACGCAGGAAAGAACATGTGAGCAAAAGGCCAGCAAAAGGCCAGGAACCGTAA
AAAGGCCGCGTTGCTGGCGTTTTTCCATAGGCTCCGCCCCCCTGACGAGCATCACAAAAATCGACGCTCA
AGTCAGAGGTGGCGAAACCCGACAGGACTATAAAGATACCAGGCGTTTCCCCCT
